>Addgene plasmid #194616 | pVY-1 sfGFP-tag1 | addgene full sequence | sequence record 382874 | Addgene NGS Result
AATCTGCTCTGATGCCGCATAGTTAAGCCAGTATACACTCCGCTATCGCTACGTGACTGGGTCATGGCTG
CGCCCCGACACCCGCCAACACCCGCTGACGCGCCCTGACGGGCTTGTCTGCTCCCGGCATCCGCTTACAG
ACAAGCTGTGACCGTCTCCGGGAGCTGCATGTGTCAGAGGTTTTCACCGTCATCACCGAAACGCGCGAGG
CAGCTGCGGTAAAGCTCATCAGCGTGGTCGTGAAGCGATTCACAGATGTCTGCCTGTTCATCCGCGTCCA
GCTCGTTGAGTTTCTCCAGAAGCGTTAATGTCTGGCTTCTGATAAAGCGGGCCATGTTAAGGGCGGTTTT
TTCCTGTTTGGTCACTGATGCCTCCGTGTAAGGGGGATTTCTGTTCATGGGGGTAATGATACCGATGAAA
CGAGAGAGGATGCTCACGATACGGGTTACTGATGATGAACATGCCCGGTTACTGGAACGTTGTGAGGGTA
AACAACTGGCGGTATGGATGCGGCGGGACCAGAGAAAAATCACTCAGGGTCAATGCCAGCGCTTCGTTAA
TACAGATGTAGGTGTTCCACAGGGTAGCCAGCAGCATCCTGCGATGCAGATCCGGAACATAATGGTGCAG
GGCGCTGACTTCCGCGTTTCCAGACTTTACGAAACACGGAAACCGAAGACCATTCATGTTGTTGCTCAGG
TCGCAGACGTTTTGCAGCAGCAGTCGCTTCACGTTCGCTCGCGTATCGGTGATTCATTCTGCTAACCAGT
AAGGCAACCCCGCCAGCCTAGCCGGGTCCTCAACGACAGGAGCACGATCATGCTAGTCATGCCCCGCGCC
CACCGGAAGGAGCTGACTGGGTTGAAGGCTCTCAAGGGCATCGGTCGAGATCCCGGTGCCTAATGAGTGA
GCTAACTTACATTAATTGCGTTGCGCTCACTGCCCGCTTTCCAGTCGGGAAACCTGTCGTGCCAGCTGCA
TTAATGAATCGGCCAACGCGCGGGGAGAGGCGGTTTGCGTATTGGGCGCCAGGGTGGTTTTTCTTTTCAC
CAGTGAGACGGGCAACAGCTGATTGCCCTTCACCGCCTGGCCCTGAGAGAGTTGCAGCAAGCGGTCCACG
CTGGTTTGCCCCAGCAGGCGAAAATCCTGTTTGATGGTGGTTAACGGCGGGATATAACATGAGCTGTCTT
CGGTATCGTCGTATCCCACTACCGAGATGTCCGCACCAACGCGCAGCCCGGACTCGGTAATGGCGCGCAT
TGCGCCCAGCGCCATCTGATCGTTGGCAACCAGCATCGCAGTGGGAACGATGCCCTCATTCAGCATTTGC
ATGGTTTGTTGAAAACCGGACATGGCACTCCAGTCGCCTTCCCGTTCCGCTATCGGCTGAATTTGATTGC
GAGTGAGATATTTATGCCAGCCAGCCAGACGCAGACGCGCCGAGACAGAACTTAATGGGCCCGCTAACAG
CGCGATTTGCTGGTGACCCAATGCGACCAGATGCTCCACGCCCAGTCGCGTACCGTCTTCATGGGAGAAA
ATAATACTGTTGATGGGTGTCTGGTCAGAGACATCAAGAAATAACGCCGGAACATTAGTGCAGGCAGCTT
CCACAGCAATGGCATCCTGGTCATCCAGCGGATAGTTAATGATCAGCCCACTGACGCGTTGCGCGAGAAG
ATTGTGCACCGCCGCTTTACAGGCTTCGACGCCGCTTCGTTCTACCATCGACACCACCACGCTGGCACCC
AGTTGATCGGCGCGAGATTTAATCGCCGCGACAATTTGCGACGGCGCGTGCAGGGCCAGACTGGAGGTGG
CAACGCCAATCAGCAACGACTGTTTGCCCGCCAGTTGTTGTGCCACGCGGTTGGGAATGTAATTCAGCTC
CGCCATCGCCGCTTCCACTTTTTCCCGCGTTTTCGCAGAAACGTGGCTGGCCTGGTTCACCACGCGGGAA
ACGGTCTGATAAGAGACACCGGCATACTCTGCGACATCGTATAACGTTACTGGTTTCACATTCACCACCC
TGAATTGACTCTCTTCCGGGCGCTATCATGCCATACCGCGAAAGGTTTTGCGCCATTCGATGGTGTCCGG
GATCTCGACGCTCTCCCTTATGCGACTCCTGCATTAGGAAGCAGCCCAGTAGTAGGTTGAGGCCGTTGAG
CACCGCCGCCGCAAGGAATGGTGCATGCAAGGAGATGGCGCCCAACAGTCCCCCGGCCACGGGGCCTGCC
ACCATACCCACGCCGAAACAAGCGCTCATGAGCCCGAAGTGGCGAGCCCGATCTTCCCCATCGGTGATGT
CGGCGATATAGGCGCCAGCAACCGCACCTGTGGCGCCGGTGATGCCGGCCACGATGCGTCCGGCGTAGAG
GATCGAGATCGATCTCGATCCCGCGAAATTAATACGACTCACTATAGGGGAATTGTGAGCGGATAACAAT
TCCCCTCTAGAAATAATTTTGTTTAACTTTAAGAAGGAGATATACCATGGGTCATCACCACCACCATCAC
GGTGGCGCTAGCAAAGGTGAAGAGCTGTTTACGGGTGTAGTACCGATCTTAGTGGAATTAGACGGCGACG
TGAACGGTCACAAATTTAGCGTGCGCGGCGAAGGCGAAGGTGACGCTACCAATGGTAAATTGACCCTGAA
GTTTATTTGCACAACAGGCAAATTACCCGTTCCGTGGCCCACCTTAGTGACCACCCTGACCTATGGCGTT
CAGTGCTTCAGTCGTTACCCAGATCATATGAAACAACACGATTTTTTCAAATCAGCCATGCCTGAAGGAT
ATGTTCAAGAGCGTACAATCAGCTTCAAGGACGATGGCACCTATAAAACGCGTGCGGAAGTGAAATTTGA
AGGCGACACATTAGTAAACCGTATCGAACTGAAAGGTATCGACTTCAAAGAAGACGGCAACATTTTAGGC
CATAAGCTGGAATATAACTTTAATTCTCATAACGTGTATATTACGGCCGATAAACAGAAAAACGGTATCA
AGGCAAATTTCAAAATTCGCCATAACGTGGAAGACGGCAGCGTTCAATTAGCGGATCATTATCAACAAAA
CACGCCGATTGGTGACGGGCCTGTACTGTTACCTGACAACCACTACCTGAGCACCCAGTCAGCACTGAGC
AAAGATCCGAACGAAAAACGCGATCACATGGTTCTGTTAGAATTCGTGACCGCTGCAGGCATTACTCACG
GAATGGACGAGCTGTACAAGAAAGGCGGTTCAAAGAAAAGGAAGAAAAGATAACTCGAGTCTGGTAAAGA
AACCGCTGCTGCGAAATTTGAACGCCAGCACATGGACTCGTCTACTAGCGCAGCTTAATTAACCTAGGCT
GCTGCCACCGCTGAGCAATAACTAGCATAACCCCTTGGGGCCTCTAAACGGGTCTTGAGGGGTTTTTTGC
TGAAAGGAGGAACTATATCCGGATTGGCGAATGGG
[124 nt withheld, positions 3466-3589]
C
[91 nt withheld, positions 3591-3681]
A
[49 nt withheld, positions 3683-3731]
CCTTTGACGTTGGAGTCCACGTTCTTT
[37 nt withheld, positions 3759-3795]
ACCCTATCTCGGTCTATTCTTTTGATTTATAAGGGATTTTGCCGATTTCGGCCTATTGGTTAAAAAATGA
GCTGATTTAACAAAAATTTAACGCGAATTTTAACAAAATATTAACGTTTACAATTTCTGGCGGCACGATG
GCATGAGATTATCAAAAAGGATCTTCACCTAGATCCTTTTAAATTAAAAATGAAGTTTTAAATCAATCTA
AAGTATATATGAGTAAACTTGGTCTGACAGTTACCAATGCTTAATCAGTGAGGCACCTATCTCAGCGATC
TGTCTATTTCGTTCATCCATAGTTGCCTGACTCCCCGTCGTGTAGATAACTACGATACGGGAGGGCTTAC
CATCTGGCCCCAGTGCTGCAATGATACCGCGAGACCCACGCTCACCGGCTCCAGATTTATCAGCAATAAA
CCAGCCAGCCGGAAGGGCCGAGCGCAGAAGTGGTCCTGCAACTTTATCCGCCTCCATCCAGTCTATTAAT
TGTTGCCGGGAAGCTAGAGTAAGTAGTTCGCCAGTTAATAGTTTGCGCAACGTTGTTGCCATTGCTACAG
GCATCGTGGTGTCACGCTCGTCGTTTGGTATGGCTTCATTCAGCTCCGGTTCCCAACGATCAAGGCGAGT
TACATGATCCCCCATGTTGTGCAAAAAAGCGGTTAGCTCCTTCGGTCCTCCGATCGTTGTCAGAAGTAAG
TTGGCCGCAGTGTTATCACTCATGGTTATGGCAGCACTGCATAATTCTCTTACTGTCATGCCATCCGTAA
GATGCTTTTCTGTGACTGGTGAGTACTCAACCAAGTCATTCTGAGAATAGTGTATGCGGCGACCGAGTTG
CTCTTGCCCGGCGTCAATACGGGATAATACCGCGCCACATAGCAGAACTTTAAAAGTGCTCATCATTGGA
AAACGTTCTTCGGGGCGAAAACTCTCAAGGATCTTACCGCTGTTGAGATCCAGTTCGATGTAACCCACTC
GTGCACCCAACTGATCTTCAGCATCTTTTACTTTCACCAGCGTTTCTGGGTGAGCAAAAACAGGAAGGCA
AAATGCCGCAAAAAAGGGAATAAGGGCGACACGGAAATGTTGAATACTCATACTCTTCCTTTTTCAATCA
TGATTGAAGCATTTATCAGGGTTATTGTCTCATGAGCGGATACATATTTGAATGTATTTAGAAAAATAAA
CAAATAGGTCATGACCAAAATCCCTTAACGTGAGTTTTCGTTCCACTGAGCGTCAGACCCCGTAGAAAAG
ATCAAAGGATCTTCTTGAGATCCTTTTTTTCTGCGCGTAATCTGCTGCTTGCAAACAAAAAAACCACCGC
TACCAGCGGTGGTTTGTTTGCCGGATCAAGAGCTACCAACTCTTTTTCCGAAGGTAACTGGCTTCAGCAG
AGCGCAGATACCAAATACTGTCCTTCTAGTGTAGCCGTAGTTAGGCCACCACTTCAAGAACTCTGTAGCA
CCGCCTACATACCTCGCTCTGCTAATCCTGTTACCAGTGGCTGCTGCCAGTGGCGATAAGTCGTGTCTTA
CCGGGTTGGACTCAAGACGATAGTTACCGGATAAGGCGCAGCGGTCGGGCTGAACGGGGGGTTCGTGCAC
ACAGCCCAGCTTGGAGCGAACGACCTACACCGAACTGAGATACCTACAGCGTGAGCTATGAGAAAGCGCC
ACGCTTCCCGAAGGGAGAAAGGCGGACAGGTATCCGGTAAGCGGCAGGGTCGGAACAGGAGAGCGCACGA
GGGAGCTTCCAGGGGGAAACGCCTGGTATCTTTATAGTCCTGTCGGGTTTCGCCACCTCTGACTTGAGCG
TCGATTTTTGTGATGCTCGTCAGGGGGGCGGAGCCTATGGAAAAACGCCAGCAACGCGGCCTTTTTACGG
TTCCTGGCCTTTTGCTGGCCTTTTGCTCACATGTTCTTTCCTGCGTTATCCCCTGATTCTGTGGATAACC
GTATTACCGCCTTTGAGTGAGCTGATACCGCTCGCCGCAGCCGAACGACCGAGCGCAGCGAGTCAGTGAG
CGAGGAAGCGGAAGAGCGCCTGATGCGGTATTTTCTCCTTACGCATCTGTGCGGTATTTCACACCGCAAT
GGTGCACTCTCAGTAC
Features (pLannotate 1.2.2; 19 found; start..end, strand, type, name):
    174..365     -  CDS            rop: Rop protein, which maintains plasmids at low copy number; rop
    382..762     +  CDS            YPB1_ECOLX: Protein predicted: Swiss-Prot protein existence level 4. From Escherichia coli.
    824..888     -  CDS            TcR (fragment): tetracycline efflux protein; tet; confers resistance to tetracycline
    903..924     -  protein_bind   CAP binding site: CAP binding activates transcription in the presence of cAMP. E. coli catabolite activator protein
    937..2019    -  CDS            lacI: lac repressor; lacI; The lac repressor binds to the lac operator to inhibit transcription in E. coli. This inhibition can be relieved by adding lactose or isopropyl-β-D-thiogalactopyranoside (IPTG).
   2020..2097    -  promoter       lacI promoter: lacI
   2105..2384    -  CDS            TcR (fragment): tetracycline efflux protein; tet; confers resistance to tetracycline
   2410..2428    +  promoter       T7 promoter: promoter for bacteriophage T7 RNA polymerase
   2429..2453    +  protein_bind   lac operator: The lac repressor binds to the lac operator to inhibit transcription in E. coli. This inhibition can be relieved by adding lactose or isopropyl-β-D-thiogalactopyranoside (IPTG). lac repressor encoded by lacI
   2468..2490    +  RBS            RBS: efficient ribosome binding site from bacteriophage T7 gene 10 (Olins and Rangwala, 1989)
   2530..3240    +  CDS            Superfolder GFP: Superfolder GFP is a basic (constitutively fluorescent) green fluorescent protein published in 2005, derived from Aequorea victoria. It is reported to be a very rapidly-maturing weak dimer.
   3286..3327    +  CDS            S-Tag (fragment): affinity and epitope tag derived from pancreatic ribonuclease A
   3357..3374    +  CDS            SET1 (fragment): solubility-enhancement tag derived from T7 phage gene 10B
   3382..3429    +  terminator     T7 terminator: transcription terminator for bacteriophage T7 RNA polymerase
   3466..3921    +  rep_origin     f1 ori (sequence partly withheld): f1 bacteriophage origin of replication; arrow indicates direction of (+) strand synthesis
   4036..4896    -  CDS            AmpR: β-lactamase; bla; confers resistance to ampicillin, carbenicillin, and related antibiotics
   4897..4989    -  promoter       AmpR promoter: bla
   5070..5658    +  rep_origin     ori: high-copy-number ColE1/pMB1/pBR322/pUC origin of replication
   5844..72      -  misc_feature   bom (across the origin): basis of mobility region from pBR322
