[The description below was written by a language model from this plasmid's Addgene catalogue record and pLannotate feature annotations shown in this document.]
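Description:
pVY-1 sfGFP-tag1 is a bacterial expression plasmid of about 5.9 kb built on the pETDuet backbone. It produces a superfolder GFP carrying a short cationic peptide tag in E. coli. The plasmid replicates from a ColE1/pBR322-type origin, and the annotation also finds the rop gene and the bom mobility region. The catalogue lists it as high copy, although rop is normally associated with reduced copy number. Selection is by ampicillin through the β-lactamase gene under its own promoter. An f1 phage origin is also present. Short tetracycline-resistance fragments and a predicted E. coli open reading frame appear to be backbone remnants rather than functional elements.

The 777 bp insert was cloned between NcoI and XhoI, both of which are retained. It sits downstream of a T7 promoter with an adjacent lac operator and the T7 gene 10 ribosome binding site, and a T7 terminator follows it. The plasmid also carries lacI under its own promoter, so expression is repressed until lactose or IPTG is added, and it requires a host that supplies T7 RNA polymerase. The encoded protein has a short N-terminal histidine-containing leader suitable for purification, then sfGFP, then a ten-residue C-terminal tag rich in lysine and arginine ("tag1"). S-Tag and SET1 fragments are annotated downstream of the insert. These are probably residual vector sequence, and the record does not say whether they are translated.

According to the record, the construct belongs to a set of fluorescent proteins with cationic peptide tags designed to promote biomolecular condensate formation in E. coli. The sfGFP fluorescence provides a readout for intracellular phase separation of the tagged globular protein.
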