Addgene plasmid #194616: pVY-1 sfGFP-tag1
Purpose: fluorescent proteins with cationic peptide tags to promote biomolecular condensate formation in E. coli
Depositing lab: Allie Obermeyer. Depositing organization: Columbia University. Publication: Intracellular phase separation of globular proteins facilitated by short cationic peptides. Yeong V, Wang JW, Horn JM, Obermeyer AC. Nat Commun. 2022 Dec 22;13(1):7882. doi: 10.1038/s41467-022-35529-2. PubMed 36550144.
Backbone
  Vector backbone: pETDuet
  Backbone size w/o insert (bp): 5137
  Total vector size (bp): 5913
  Vector type: Bacterial Expression
Growth in bacteria
  Bacterial resistance: Ampicillin, 100 μg/mL
  Growth temperature: 37°C
  Growth strain: DH5alpha
  Copy number: High Copy
Gene/Insert
  Gene/Insert name: sfGFP-KGGSKKRKKR (alt name: sfGFP-tag1)
  Insert size (bp): 777
  Promoter: T7
  Tag / fusion protein: KGGSKKRKKR (C terminal on insert); MGHHHHHGGA (N terminal on insert)
  Cloning method: Restriction Enzyme; 5′ cloning site NcoI (not destroyed); 3′ cloning site XhoI (not destroyed)
  Sequencing primers: 5′ T7; 3′ T7-term
Terms and licenses: Academic/Nonprofit Terms; Industry Terms: Not Available to Industry
Depositor comments: Please visit https://www.biorxiv.org/content/10.1101/2021.07.08.450573v1 for bioRxiv preprint.
How to cite: pVY-1 sfGFP-tag1 was a gift from Allie Obermeyer (Addgene plasmid # 194616 ; http://n2t.net/addgene:194616 ; RRID:Addgene_194616)
